>Addgene plasmid #80381 | pSKA413 | depositor full sequence | sequence record 151985 | pSKA413 sequence 5859 bps
CAAAAAACCCCTCAAGACCCGTTTAGAGGCCCCAAGGGGTTATGCTAGTTACTTGTCATCGTCGTCCTTG
TAGTCAGCTCGAGGCAAATGGTTATAGCGTTTTAAACAGATAGTAACTGTTGTTCCCTGGTCAACTGCAC
TTTTTAGCAAGATACTGCCACTGTGTAAGTCAACACATTTCTTGGCAACCATTAAACCGAGTCCTGTTCC
CGTAATATTTCTGACATTTTTGCCCCGATGAAAGGGTTCAAAAATTTGCTTTTGGTCCTCTGGCGAAATG
CCAATGCCCTGGTCGGTGACTTCAAAAATAATCTGTTCCGAATCTAGGCTTAGGGCAATTTTAATCTGCC
CTCCCCCGGGAGAGTATTTAATCGCATTAGATAACAGATTAGATAAAATAGACCGCACTAACCTTTCATC
CACCAATGCCTTCGTATCTTGAGCGCTACAAATAAAGTCAAAATAATATTGGTCACTGACACTTAATTGA
ATTTCTTCGATAAATTGCTGGAACAATAATTTCAAATCTAACCAATTAGGATTAAATTCCAATTTGCCCG
CTTCGGCACGGTTAATGATTAAAATATCATCCAGGAGCTGTACCATATTTTTCACGGAATTTTGAATACG
GTGTAAGTTCCGGCTACGCTTATCGGGATCAAGCCAGGCCACTTCAGAATTTTCCAGTAATTGGGCAGCA
GCTAAGGCCGTACTGAGGGGAGTACGAAATTCATGGGAAGCCATGGAGAAAAAACGAGTTTTTAGGCGGC
TTAATTCTTTTTCCCGTTCTAAAGCTAGGCGGACTTCCTCCGTGCGTCGGCGCTCAGTGACATCCCTTTG
CACAGCAATCCAATGGGTGTAAAAACCTGTTTTATTGGCAACGGGCACCAGACTAAATTCCACCCAAAAC
TCACTGCCATCCTTACGATAATTAATCACTTCAACGGTAACTGATTGCCATTGACTAATGGCTTGCCGCA
CCCTATCTAATTCAGTGCGACTAGTTTTTGGTCCCTGTAAAACTCGGGGGGTTTTGCCTAGCATTTCTTC
AGCAGTATAACCGGTGATTTTAGTAAATGCTTCATTGACATAGAGAATTCTCGGCCCGGGATCATCAATG
GGCTCCGCTTCCGTAATCACCACCGCATCATTAGTATTAACCACAACGGATTGTAGCAAACGAATTTGTT
CTGCCTGCCGCTTTTGCTCGGTAATATCGGCGACAACCGCCACCAATCCGGCAATATTTTCTTCACTATC
CAATAGGGGAGCAGCGGAAAGGACAATTTCAATCCAACTACCATCTTTTTTTTGACATTTTAATTCTAGG
CTAGGGGAAACCATGCCTGATAAAACTTTCTGTTTAAATTGCTGATAATCTTCCAGCAAAATGTTGGATG
TTAATAATTCTGGATGGGCAATAATTTCTGTTTCTGTCCAACCAAAAATACGTTCTGCTGTAGGATTCCA
AATCTGAATTTGGTCTGCTAAATTAAGGGTAAAAATACCCCTGGGGGAGGCCGCAATCAGGGATTGCAGA
GTATGGTTAGTGTGGCGGAGAGCGGCTTCCGTTTTTTGTCGCTCACTGATTTCCATTCTTAGGGATTGAT
TGGTGGCGGCAAGTTGCTGGGTGCGTTTTTCGACTCGGTTTTCCAAATCTTTATTGAGTTGCTGTAATTG
CTCATATAATTCCGATTGTTGGATGGCGATCGCGACCTGATTGGCTAGCTGTTTCATTAACTCCACTTCC
CACGGTTGCCATGGCCGGGTAAAAGCACATTGATGGGTAATTAACAGCCCCCAAAGATAGGGAAATTCTG
ATTCATTATCTAGGGAAGAAGCACGATTATGTTGAAGAATGGGCACTACTAATTTTGATTTCACGCCAAA
TTGTTTGACGAAATCAGCTAGGCAAATCTCTATGTCATCCTGGTCAATGTCATTAATGGCCCGTACTTTA
CCTTTGGTGTAGGCTTGATGGTATTCAACGGGAAAAACTTCATCGGAAAAGGTCCGCCCTAAAATACTAG
GATAATTGGCATTCACCGATTCCGTAATGGCGCTGCCCGTGCCATCTTGCCAAATGCGATAAATTAGAAC
TCGATCAACTTGCAACAGGGTTTTAACTTCAGCGACGGTGGTATTTAAAACCGTTTCCAAGTTTAAAGAT
TGGCGGATATGTTGGGTAATTTGGTTAATAAATCGTTCCCGTTGGGTTTGTTGCTTGATGCTAATTTCAA
TCCTGCGGCGTTCTTGGTTTTGTCTGTGCCATAAATAACAGGTCATGGCGATCGCCAGAAAAACAAATTC
GATTGGAATTAGAAATTTGCCCATATATTAGCGAATCCCAGTAGAAAAACCCTACTTGTCATCGTCGTCC
TTGTAGTCGTTTTTCCCTTGGCACAAAGATTTTTCCGTTAAATTGGCCAGACGATACCCAATGCCATGGA
CCGTTTCAATGGCATCTGCTGATAAACCGGCACTTTTTAATTTTTGTCGCAAACTCCGCACATGCACCTT
AACCGTATCTTCCTCTGGGGGACTCTCCAACTTCCAGATACTATCGATAATCATGCTCCGACTTAGCACC
CGACGGCCATTGCGGAGTAGTAATTCCAGAATGCTGTATTCCTTGCGGGTCAAAGACAAAACCTCATTGT
CATAACTAACTTCATAGGTGCTTGGATCCAACCTGATTGGCCCCCACTCTAAAACTGGTTGGCACGTTGC
ACAACCCCGACGCAACAAAGCTCGCACCCTGGCAAATAACTCCCCCAAATCCACTGGCTTGACCACATAA
TCATCCGCCCCCGCATCCAAGCCCGTGATTTTATCATTGATCGTATCCCTGGCTGTCATCATCAAAATTG
GCATTAAATAACTGTGCGATCGCCATTTTTGACAGAGGGTAATCCCGTCCAACTCCGGCAGCATCACATC
CAAAATAACGAGGTCATATTCCAGTCGGGAGGCATAGTCCCAGGCGAGGGAAGCGTCGGTGGCAATATCA
ACGGTGTAAAGCTGGTCACTCAATGCTTCAGCAAGGGTTTCCGCCAGCGGCAAATCATCCTCCACTAAAA
GAATTCTCATAGCCCATCCTGCTTTTCTCTATCAACCTCAGCTTACCTGAAGGGGTGAACAGGTCTGGGT
TAATTCATGTTGCGAAATGTAACAGTTTTAGTCGCATCAGCTAACTTTCCGATTTCTTTACGATTTTCTC
CCCCTTTTCTTCAATTTTACTTTGTTAGGATCGCATTCTAACTTTATCTAAGGGACAGGCACGTAAGGCA
CCATATAATGCGTAAAGGAGAAGAACTTTTCACTGGAGTTGTCCCAATTCTTGTTGAATTAGATGGTGAT
GTTAATGGGCACAAATTTTCTGTCAGTGGAGAGGGTGAAGGTGATGCAACATACGGAAAACTTACCCTTA
AATTTATTTGCACTACTGGAAAACTACCTGTTCCATGGCCAACACTTGTCACTACTTTCGGTTATGGTGT
TCAATGCTTTGCGAGATACCCAGATCATATGAAACAGCATGACTTTTTCAAGAGTGCCATGCCCGAAGGT
TATGTACAGGAAAGAACTATATTTTTCAAAGATGACGGGAACTACAAGACACGTGCTGAAGTCAAGTTTG
AAGGTGATACCCTTGTTAATAGAATCGAGTTAAAAGGTATTGATTTTAAAGAAGATGGAAACATTCTTGG
ACACAAATTGGAATACAACTATAACTCACACAATGTATACATCATGGCAGACAAACAAAAGAATGGAATC
AAAGTTAACTTCAAAATTAGACACAACATTGAAGATGGAAGCGTTCAACTAGCAGACCATTATCAACAAA
ATACTCCAATTGGCGATGGCCCTGTCCTTTTACCAGACAACCATTACCTGTCCACACAATCTGCCCTTTC
GAAAGATCCCAACGAAAAGAGAGACCACATGGTCCTTCTTGAGTTTGTAACAGCTGCTGGGATTACACAT
GGCATGGATGAACTATACAAATAATCTAGAGGCATCAAATAAAACGAAAGGCTCAGTCGAAAGACTGGGC
CTTTCGTTTTATCTGTTGTTTGTCGGTGAACGCTCTCCTGAGTAGGACAAATCCGCCGCCCTAGACCTAG
GGCGTTCGGCTGCGGCGAGCGGTATCAGCTCACTCAAAGGCGGTAATACGGTTATCCACAGAATCAGGGG
ATAACGCAGGAAAGAACATGTGAGCAAAAGGCCAGCAAAAGGCCAGGAACCGTAAAAAGGCCGCGTTGCT
GGCGTTTTTCCATAGGCTCCGCCCCCCTGACGAGCATCACAAAAATCGACGCTCAAGTCAGAGGTGGCGA
AACCCGACAGGACTATAAAGATACCAGGCGTTTCCCCCTGGAAGCTCCCTCGTGCGCTCTCCTGTTCCGA
CCCTGCCGCTTACCGGATACCTGTCCGCCTTTCTCCCTTCGGGAAGCGTGGCGCTTTCTCATAGCTCACG
CTGTAGGTATCTCAGTTCGGTGTAGGTCGTTCGCTCCAAGCTGGGCTGTGTGCACGAACCCCCCGTTCAG
CCCGACCGCTGCGCCTTATCCGGTAACTATCGTCTTGAGTCCAACCCGGTAAGACACGACTTATCGCCAC
TGGCAGCAGCCACTGGTAACAGGATTAGCAGAGCGAGGTATGTAGGCGGTGCTACAGAGTTCTTGAAGTG
GTGGCCTAACTACGGCTACACTAGAAGGACAGTATTTGGTATCTGCGCTCTGCTGAAGCCAGTTACCTTC
GGAAAAAGAGTTGGTAGCTCTTGATCCGGCAAACAAACCACCGCTGGTAGCGGTGGTTTTTTTGTTTGCA
AGCAGCAGATTACGCGCAGAAAAAAAGGATCTCAAGAAGATCCTTTGATCTTTTCTACGGGGTCTGACGC
TCAGTGGAACGAAAACTCACGTTAAGGGATTTTGGTCATGACTAGTGCTTGGATTCTCACCAATAAAAAA
CGCCCGGCGGCAACCGAGCGTTCTGAACAAATCCAGATGGAGTTCTGAGGTCATTACTGGATCTATCAAC
AGGAGTCCAAGCGAGCTCGATATCAAATTACGCCCCGCCCTGCCACTCATCGCAGTACTGTTGTAATTCA
TTAAGCATTCTGCCGACATGGAAGCCATCACAAACGGCATGATGAACCTGAATCGCCAGCGGCATCAGCA
CCTTGTCGCCTTGCGTATAATATTTGCCCATGGTGAAAACGGGGGCGAAGAAGTTGTCCATATTGGCCAC
GTTTAAATCAAAACTGGTGAAACTCACCCAGGGATTGGCTGAGACGAAAAACATATTCTCAATAAACCCT
TTAGGGAAATAGGCCAGGTTTTCACCGTAACACGCCACATCTTGCGAATATATGTGTAGAAACTGCCGGA
AATCGTCGTGGTATTCACTCCAGAGCGATGAAAACGTTTCAGTTTGCTCATGGAAAACGGTGTAACAAGG
GTGAACACTATCCCATATCACCAGCTCACCGTCTTTCATTGCCATACGAAATTCCGGATGAGCATTCATC
AGGCGGGCAAGAATGTGAATAAAGGCCGGATAAAACTTGTGCTTATTTTTCTTTACGGTCTTTAAAAAGG
CCGTAATATCCAGCTGAACGGTCTGGTTATAGGTACATTGAGCAACTGACTGAAATGCCTCAAAATGTTC
TTTACGATGCCATTGGGATATATCAACGGTGGTATATCCAGTGATTTTTTTCTCCATTTTAGCTTCCTTA
GCTCCTGAAAATCTCGATAACTCAAAAAATACGCCCGGTAGTGATCTTATTTCATTATGGTGAAAGTTGG
AACCTCTTACGTGCCGATCAACGTCTCATTTTCGCCAGATATCGACGTC
Features (pLannotate 1.2.2; 10 found; start..end, strand, type, name):
      1..48      -  terminator     T7 terminator: transcription terminator for bacteriophage T7 RNA polymerase
     52..72      -  CDS            FLAG (fragment): FLAG® epitope tag, followed by an enterokinase cleavage site
   2365..2385    -  CDS            FLAG (fragment): FLAG® epitope tag, followed by an enterokinase cleavage site
   2428..3090    -  CDS            rcaC (fragment): RCAC_MICDP - Protein inferred from homology: Swiss-Prot protein existence level 3. Required for chromatic adaptation. Thought to be a positive regulator of phycobiliproteins. From Microchaete diplosiphon (Fremyella diplosiphon).
   3298..4011    +  CDS            hfriFP: hfriFP is a fluorescent protein published in 2013, derived from Herbaspirillum frisingense.
   4026..4112    +  terminator     rrnB T1 terminator: Escherichia coli rrnB; transcription terminator T1 from the E. coli rrnB gene
   4277..4865    -  rep_origin     ori: high-copy-number ColE1/pMB1/pBR322/pUC origin of replication
   4953..5047    -  terminator     lambda t0 terminator: transcription terminator from phage lambda
   5071..5727    -  CDS            cat: CAT_ECOLX - Experimental evidence at protein level: Swiss-Prot protein existence level 1. This enzyme is an effector of chloramphenicol resistance in bacteria. From Escherichia coli. This protein is used as a marker in many commonly used cloning vectors, such as pACYC184.
   5728..5830    -  promoter       cat promoter: promoter of the E. coli cat gene encoding chloramphenicol acetyltransferase
