[The description below was written by a language model from this plasmid's Addgene catalogue record and pLannotate feature annotations shown in this document.]
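Description:
pSKA413 is a 5,859 bp bacterial expression plasmid for optogenetic control of gene expression in E. coli, built on the pZE31 backbone of the Lutz and Bujard modular vector series. It replicates from a high-copy ColE1-type origin and is selected with chloramphenicol through a cat gene driven by its own promoter and followed by the lambda t0 terminator.

The payload is the CcaS/CcaR two-component system from Synechocystis sp. PCC6803 together with a fluorescent reporter. CcaS, a green-light-sensing histidine kinase, and CcaR, its cognate response regulator, both lie on the complement strand, are recorded as expressed constitutively from the ccaR promoter, and each carries a C-terminal FLAG tag; a T7 terminator sits downstream of the ccaS end of this unit. On the opposite strand, gfpmut3 is placed under cpcG2Δ59, a truncated version of the CcaR-responsive cpcG2 promoter, and is terminated by rrnB T1. In this kind of system, light-activated CcaS phosphorylates CcaR, which then activates the cpcG2-derived promoter, so GFP output reports the light input.

The automated feature table does not annotate ccaS at all, although the gap between the two FLAG fragments matches its recorded size. It labels the ccaR region as a fragment of the homologous regulator rcaC, and it calls the reporter ORF "hfriFP", where position and length correspond to the gfpmut3 insert in the catalogue. Neither promoter is annotated. The plasmid was deposited with work on automated optogenetic feedback control of gene expression and cell growth, where it serves as a light-responsive reporter construct.
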