Addgene plasmid #80381: pSKA413
Purpose: Constitutive CcaS and CcaR with gfpmut3 under the cpcG2Δ59 promoter.
Depositing lab: Mustafa Khammash. Depositing organization: ETH Zurich (Swiss Federal Institute of Technology). Publication: Automated optogenetic feedback control for precise and robust regulation of gene expression and cell growth. Milias-Argeitis A, Rullan M, Aoki SK, Buchmann P, Khammash M. Nat Commun. 2016 Aug 26;7:12546. doi: 10.1038/ncomms12546. PubMed 27562138.
Backbone
  Vector backbone: pZE31
  Backbone manufacturer: Lutz and Bujard. 1997. Nucleic Acids Research, 25: 1203-1210.
  Backbone size w/o insert (bp): 2000
  Total vector size (bp): 5859
  Vector type: Bacterial Expression, Synthetic Biology ; Optogenetics
Growth in bacteria
  Bacterial resistance: Chloramphenicol, 25 μg/mL
  Growth temperature: 37°C
  Growth strain: DH5alpha
  Copy number: High Copy
Gene/Insert 1
  Gene/Insert name: ccaS (complement) (alt name: green-light sensing histidine kinase)
  Species: Synechocystis sp. PCC6803
  Insert size (bp): 2259
  Promoter: ccaR
  Tag / fusion protein: FLAG tag (C terminal on insert)
  Cloning method: Gibson Cloning
  Sequencing primers: 5′ GTTGTGCAACGTGCCAAC; 3′ GTGAAAGTTGGAACCTCTTACG
Gene/Insert 2
  Gene/Insert name: ccaR (complement) (alt name: response regulator)
  Species: Synechocystis sp. PCC6803
  Insert size (bp): 702
  Promoter: ccaR
  Tag / fusion protein: FLAG tag (C terminal on insert)
  Cloning method: Gibson Cloning
  Sequencing primers: 5′ GTGAAAAGTTCTTCTCCTTTACGC
Gene/Insert 3
  Gene/Insert name: gfpmut3 (alt name: green fluorescent variant)
  Species: A. victoria
  Insert size (bp): 717
  Promoter: cpcG2Δ59
  Cloning method: Gibson Cloning
  Sequencing primers: 5′ GGCAATATCAACGGTGTAAAGC; 3′ CTTTGAGTGAGCTGATACCG
Terms and licenses: Academic/Nonprofit Terms; Industry Terms: Not Available to Industry
How to cite: pSKA413 was a gift from Mustafa Khammash (Addgene plasmid # 80381 ; http://n2t.net/addgene:80381 ; RRID:Addgene_80381)
