>Addgene plasmid #80381 | pSKA413 | addgene partial sequence | sequence record 159544 | GFP-R 5'-CCATCTAATTCAACAAGAATTGGGACAAC-3'
TTTACGCATTATATGGTGCCTTACGTGCCTGTCCCTTAGATAAAGTTAGAATGCGATCCTAACAAAGTAA
AATTGAAGAAAAGGGGGAGAAAATCGTAAAGAAATCGGAAAGTTAGCTGATGCGACTAAAACTGTTACAT
TTCGCAACATGAATTAACCCAGACCTGTTCACCCCTTCAGGTAAGCTGAGGTTGATAGAGAAAAGCAGGA
TGGGCTATGAGAATTCTTTTAGTGGAGGATGATTTGCCGCTGGCGGAAACCCTTGCTGAAGCATTGAGTG
ACCAGCTTTACACCGTTGATATTGCCACCGACGCTTCCCTCGCCTGGGACTATGCCTCCCGACTGGAATA
TGACCTCGTTATTTTGGATGTGATGCTGCCGGAGTTGGACGGGATTACCCTCTGTCAAAAATGGCGATCG
CACAGTTATTTAATGCCAATTTTGATGATGACAGCCAGGGATACGATCAATGATAAAATCACGGGCTTGG
ATGCGGGGGCGGATGATTATGTGGTCAAGCCAGTGGATTTGGGGGAGTTATTTGCCAGGGTGCGAGCTTT
GTTGCGTCGGGGTTGTGCAACGTGCCAACCAGTTTTAGAGTGGGGGCCAATCAGGTTGGATCCAAGCACC
TATGAAGTTAGTTATGACAATGAGGTTTTGTCTTTGACCCGCAAGGAATACAGCATTCTGGAATTACTAC
TCCGCAATGGCCGTCGGGTGCTAAGTCGGAGCATGATTATCGATAGTATCTGGAAGTTGGAGAGTCCCCC
AGAGGAAGATACGGTTAAGGTGCATGTGCGGAGTTTGCGACAAAAATTAAAAAGTGCCGGTTTATCAGCA
GATGCCATTGAAACGGTCCATGGCATTGGGTATCGTCTGGCCAATTTAACGGAAAAATCTTTGTGCCAAG
GGAAAAACGACTACAAGGACGACGATGACAAGTAGGGTTTTTCTACTGGGATTCGCTAATATATGGGCAA
ATT
