>Addgene plasmid #80381 | pSKA413 | addgene partial sequence | sequence record 159545 | CAT-R 5'-GCAACTGACTGAAATGCCTC-3'
GGATATATCAACGGTGGTATATCCAGTGATTTTTTTCTCCATTTTAGCTTCCTTAGCTCCTGAAAATCTC
GATAACTCAAAAAATACGCCCGGTAGTGATCTTATTTCATTATGGTGAAAGTTGGAACCTCTTACGTGCC
GATCAACGTCTCATTTTCGCCAGATATCGACGTCCAAAAAACCCCTCAAGACCCGTTTAGAGGCCCCAAG
GGGTTATGCTAGTTACTTGTCATCGTCGTCCTTGTAGTCAGCTCGAGGCAAATGGTTATAGCGTTTTAAA
CAGATAGTAACTGTTGTTCCCTGGTCAACTGCACTTTTTAGCAAGATACTGCCACTGTGTAAGTCAACAC
ATTTCTTGGCAACCATTAAACCGAGTCCTGTTCCCGTAATATTTCTGACATTTTTGCCCCGATGAAAGGG
TTCAAAAATTTGCTTTTGGTCCTCTGGCGAAATGCCAATGCCCTGGTCGGTGACTTCAAAAATAATCTGT
TCCGAATCTAGGCTTAGGGCAATTTTAATCTGCCCTCCCCCGGGAGAGTATTTAATCGCATTAGATAACA
GATTAGATAAAATAGACCGCACTAACCTTTCATCCACCAATGCCTTCGTATCTTGAGCGCTACAAATAAA
GTCAAAATAATATTGGTCACTGACACTTAATTGAATTTCTTCGATAAATTGCTGGAACAATAATTTCAAA
TCTAACCAATTAGGATTAAATTCCAATTTGCCCGCTTCGGCACGGTTAATGATTAAAATATCATCCAGGA
GCTGTACCATATTTTTCACGGAATTTTGAATACGGTGTAAGTTCCGGCTACGCTTATCGGGATCAAGCCA
GGCCACTTCAGAATTTTCCAGTAATTGGGCAGCAGCTAAGGCCGTACTGAGGGGAGTACGAAATTCATGG
GAAGCCATGGAGAAAAAACGAGTTTTTAGGCGGCTTAATTCTTTTTCCCGTTCTAAAGCTAGGCGGACTT
CCTCCGTGCGTCGGCGC
