>Addgene plasmid #80381 | pSKA413 | addgene partial sequence | sequence record 161167 | pAE03_1 5'-GTTACAAACTCAAGAAGGACC-3'
TGGGATCTTTCGAAAGGGCAGATTGTGTGGACAGGTAATGGTTGTCTGGTAAAAGGACAGGGCCATCGCC
AATTGGAGTATTTTGTTGATAATGGTCTGCTAGTTGAACGCTTCCATCTTCAATGTTGTGTCTAATTTTG
AAGTTAACTTTGATTCCATTCTTTTGTTTGTCTGCCATGATGTATACATTGTGTGAGTTATAGTTGTATT
CCAATTTGTGTCCAAGAATGTTTCCATCTTCTTTAAAATCAATACCTTTTAACTCGATTCTATTAACAAG
GGTATCACCTTCAAACTTGACTTCAGCACGTGTCTTGTAGTTCCCGTCATCTTTGAAAAATATAGTTCTT
TCCTGTACATAACCTTCGGGCATGGCACTCTTGAAAAAGTCATGCTGTTTCATATGATCTGGGTATCTCG
CAAAGCATTGAACACCATAACCGAAAGTAGTGACAAGTGTTGGCCATGGAACAGGTAGTTTTCCAGTAGT
GCAAATAAATTTAAGGGTAAGTTTTCCGTATGTTGCATCACCTTCACCCTCTCCACTGACAGAAAATTTG
TGCCCATTAACATCACCATCTAATTCAACAAGAATTGGGACAACTCCAGTGAAAAGTTCTTCTCCTTTAC
GCATTATATGGTGCCTTACGTGCCTGTCCCTTAGATAAAGTTAGAATGCGATCCTAACAAAGTAAAATTG
AAGAAAAGGGGGAGAAAATCGTAAAGAAATCGGAAAGTTAGCTGATGCGACTAAAACTGTTACATTTCGC
AACATGAATTAACCCAGACCTGTTCACCCCTTCAGGTAAGCTGAGGTTGATAGAGAAAAGCAGGATGGGC
TA
